Addgene plasmid #16156: pET20b-delta133HtrA2 S400D
Depositing lab: L. Miguel Martins. Depositing organization: MRC Toxicology Unit. Publication: The mitochondrial protease HtrA2 is regulated by Parkinson's disease-associated kinase PINK1. Plun-Favreau H, Klupsch K, Moisoi N, Gandhi S, Kjaer S, Frith D, Harvey K, Deas E, Harvey RJ, McDonald N, Wood NW, Martins LM, Downward J. Nat Cell Biol. 2007 Nov;9(11):1243-52. doi: 10.1038/ncb1644. Epub 2007 Sep 30. PubMed 17906618.
Backbone
  Vector backbone: pET20b
  Backbone manufacturer: Novagen
  Backbone size w/o insert (bp): 3584
  Vector type: Bacterial Expression
Growth in bacteria
  Bacterial resistance: Ampicillin, 100 μg/mL
  Growth temperature: 37°C
  Growth strain: DH5alpha
  Growth instructions: When transformed and plated on LB/agar/Amp plates, this plasmid will normally only produce colonies if the plates are incubated at room temp as opposed to 37oC. Following this, the bacteria when inoculated in liquid media will grow well at 37oC.
  Copy number: Unknown
Gene/Insert
  Gene/Insert name: HtrA2 (alt name: Omi)
  Species: H. sapiens (human)
  Insert size (bp): 978
  Mutation: S400D
  GenBank ID: NM_013247
  Entrez Gene: HTRA2 (a.k.a. MGCA8, OMI, PARK13, PRSS25)
  Tag / fusion protein: His (C terminal on insert)
  Cloning method: Restriction Enzyme; 5′ cloning site NdeI (unknown if destroyed); 3′ cloning site XhoI (unknown if destroyed)
  Sequencing primers: 5′ T7
Terms and licenses: Academic/Nonprofit Terms; Industry Terms: Not Available to Industry
Depositor comments: This construct was used in experiments described in figure 4
How to cite: pET20b-delta133HtrA2 S400D was a gift from L. Miguel Martins (Addgene plasmid # 16156 ; http://n2t.net/addgene:16156 ; RRID:Addgene_16156)
