[The description below was written by a language model from this plasmid's Addgene catalogue record.]
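Description:
pET20b-delta133HtrA2 S400D is a bacterial expression plasmid built on the Novagen pET20b backbone (about 3.6 kb without insert) and selected with ampicillin. The record lists DH5alpha as the propagation strain and gives the copy number as unknown. No feature table accompanies the entry, so the promoter is not explicitly recorded. However, pET-series vectors generally drive expression from a T7 promoter in hosts that supply T7 RNA polymerase, and the listing of a T7 primer for 5′ sequencing fits that arrangement.

The insert is a 978 bp fragment of human HTRA2 (also known as Omi or PARK13), which encodes a mitochondrial serine protease. It was cloned between NdeI and XhoI sites and carries a C-terminal His tag, which would allow purification of the recombinant protein by metal affinity. The "delta133" in the name suggests an N-terminal truncation removing the first 133 residues, which would correspond to the processed, mature form of the protease, although the record does not spell this out. The insert also carries an S400D substitution. Replacing serine with aspartate is a common way to mimic phosphorylation, but the record does not state that this was the intent.

The associated publication concerns regulation of HtrA2 by the Parkinson's disease-linked kinase PINK1, and the depositor notes that the construct was used in experiments shown in one of its figures. A reasonable reading is that the plasmid was used to produce a purified mutant protease for comparison with other HtrA2 variants in biochemical assays.
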