>Addgene plasmid #16156 | pET20b-delta133HtrA2 S400D | addgene partial sequence | sequence record 22462 | 16156 with T7-terminal
CTCTTTGGGCTTGTTAGCAGCCGGATCTCAGTGGTGGTGGTGGTGGTGCTCGAGTTCTGTGACCTCAGGG
GTCACATATAAGGTCAGTGTTTCTCGTCCCCGCCGGATCTGCACTGCCAACTGGGATTGGGTTCGAACAG
CTTCATAAACATCTTCAGCATTTTGTACCATCTGCTCCCCAATGGCCAAAATCACATCACCAGGCCGCAG
ACCAGCCCGGTGTGCAGGGTCGCCCAGGATGACTTTATGGATGAGTACACCATGCTGAACATCGGGAAAG
CTTGGTTCTCGAAGCTGTAGTTCAGCAAGGATGCTGGGACTCAGGGTCAGCATCATCACCCCAATGTAGC
GCCGCTGGGACCCACTGATTCCGGAGGAGGAATTCTTCTTTTCCCCACGATGCAGAAACTCTCGAAGACG
ATCAGAAGGGATGGCAAAGGAGATTCCAGCTGTGACCTTCATGGTGTTCACTCCAATCACCTCCCCATCC
AGGTTAACCAGGGGACCTCCAGAGTTTCCAAAATCAATAGCTGCATCAGTTTGAATGTATTCCACATTGG
TTTGCGGAAGTCCCAGGTCTCTGGCTGGACGCTGAGCAGAGCTAACAATGCCGGATGTGATCGTGTTCTG
CAGTGCAAAGGGACTTCCCATTGCAACAACAAACTCCCCTTGCCGGACATCAGCTGAGCGTCCCAGAGGC
AGCGTGGGGAGAGGCTCCTTAGTCTGAATCCTCAGCGTTGCGATGTCTGCCACGGGATCCACAGCTGTGA
CCACGGCCTCATACGTGTCGCCGCTTAGCAGTCTCACACGGACTCTGCGCCGATCAGCCACCACATGGGC
GTTGGTGACAATGAGCCNTCGNAGCACACNAACTGANCGT
